>Addgene plasmid #126488 | pLenti-LmoCas8b2 | addgene full sequence | sequence record 246639 | Addgene NGS Result
GTCGACGGATCGGGAGATCTCCCGATCCCCTATGGTGCACTCTCAGTACAATCTGCTCTGATGCCGCATA
GTTAAGCCAGTATCTGCTCCCTGCTTGTGTGTTGGAGGTCGCTGAGTAGTGCGCGAGCAAAATTTAAGCT
ACAACAAGGCAAGGCTTGACCGACAATTGCATGAAGAATCTGCTTAGGGTTAGGCGTTTTGCGCTGCTTC
GCGATGTACGGGCCAGATATACGCGTTGACATTGATTATTGACTAGTTATTAATAGTAATCAATTACGGG
GTCATTAGTTCATAGCCCATATATGGAGTTCCGCGTTACATAACTTACGGTAAATGGCCCGCCTGGCTGA
CCGCCCAACGACCCCCGCCCATTGACGTCAATAATGACGTATGTTCCCATAGTAACGCCAATAGGGACTT
TCCATTGACGTCAATGGGTGGAGTATTTACGGTAAACTGCCCACTTGGCAGTACATCAAGTGTATCATAT
GCCAAGTACGCCCCCTATTGACGTCAATGACGGTAAATGGCCCGCCTGGCATTATGCCCAGTACATGACC
TTATGGGACTTTCCTACTTGGCAGTACATCTACGTATTAGTCATCGCTATTACCATGGTGATGCGGTTTT
GGCAGTACATCAATGGGCGTGGATAGCGGTTTGACTCACGGGGATTTCCAAGTCTCCACCCCATTGACGT
CAATGGGAGTTTGTTTTGGCACCAAAATCAACGGGACTTTCCAAAATGTCGTAACAACTCCGCCCCATTG
ACGCAAATGGGCGGTAGGCGTGTACGGTGGGAGGTCTATATAAGCAGCGCGTTTTGCCTGTACTGGGTCT
CTCTGGTTAGACCAGATCTGAGCCTGGGAGCTCTCTGGCTAACTAGGGAACCCACTGCTTAAGCCTCAAT
AAAGCTTGCCTTGAGTGCTTCAAGTAGTGTGTGCCCGTCTGTTGTGTGACTCTGGTAACTAGAGATCCCT
CAGACCCTTTTAGTCAGTGTGGAAAATCTCTAGCAGTGGCGCCCGAACAGGGACTTGAAAGCGAAAGGGA
AACCAGAGGAGCTCTCTCGACGCAGGACTCGGCTTGCTGAAGCGCGCACGGCAAGAGGCGAGGGGCGGCG
ACTGGTGAGTACGCCAAAAATTTTGACTAGCGGAGGCTAGAAGGAGAGAGATGGGTGCGAGAGCGTCAGT
ATTAAGCGGGGGAGAATTAGATCGCGATGGGAAAAAATTCGGTTAAGGCCAGGGGGAAAGAAAAAATATA
AATTAAAACATATAGTATGGGCAAGCAGGGAGCTAGAACGATTCGCAGTTAATCCTGGCCTGTTAGAAAC
ATCAGAAGGCTGTAGACAAATACTGGGACAGCTACAACCATCCCTTCAGACAGGATCAGAAGAACTTAGA
TCATTATATAATACAGTAGCAACCCTCTATTGTGTGCATCAAAGGATAGAGATAAAAGACACCAAGGAAG
CTTTAGACAAGATAGAGGAAGAGCAAAACAAAAGTAAGACCACCGCACAGCAAGCGGCCGCTGATCTTCA
GACCTGGAGGAGGAGATATGAGGGACAATTGGAGAAGTGAATTATATAAATATAAAGTAGTAAAAATTGA
ACCATTAGGAGTAGCACCCACCAAGGCAAAGAGAAGAGTGGTGCAGAGAGAAAAAAGAGCAGTGGGAATA
GGAGCTTTGTTCCTTGGGTTCTTGGGAGCAGCAGGAAGCACTATGGGCGCAGCGTCAATGACGCTGACGG
TACAGGCCAGACAATTATTGTCTGGTATAGTGCAGCAGCAGAACAATTTGCTGAGGGCTATTGAGGCGCA
ACAGCATCTGTTGCAACTCACAGTCTGGGGCATCAAGCAGCTCCAGGCAAGAATCCTGGCTGTGGAAAGA
TACCTAAAGGATCAACAGCTCCTGGGGATTTGGGGTTGCTCTGGAAAACTCATTTGCACCACTGCTGTGC
CTTGGAATGCTAGTTGGAGTAATAAATCTCTGGAACAGATTTGGAATCACACGACCTGGATGGAGTGGGA
CAGAGAAATTAACAATTACACAAGCTTAATACACTCCTTAATTGAAGAATCGCAAAACCAGCAAGAAAAG
AATGAACAAGAATTATTGGAATTAGATAAATGGGCAAGTTTGTGGAATTGGTTTAACATAACAAATTGGC
TGTGGTATATAAAATTATTCATAATGATAGTAGGAGGCTTGGTAGGTTTAAGAATAGTTTTTGCTGTACT
TTCTATAGTGAATAGAGTTAGGCAGGGATATTCACCATTATCGTTTCAGACCCACCTCCCAACCCCGAGG
GGACCCGACAGGCCCGAAGGAATAGAAGAAGAAGGTGGAGAGAGAGACAGAGACAGATCCATTCGATTAG
TGAACGGATCGGCACTGCGTGCGCCAATTCTGCAGACAAATGGCAGTATTCATCCACAATTTTAAAAGAA
AAGGGGGGATTGGGGGGTACAGTGCAGGGGAAAGAATAGTAGACATAATAGCAACAGACATACAAACTAA
AGAATTACAAAAACAAATTACAAAAATTCAAAATTTTCGGGTTTATTACAGGGACAGCAGAGATCCAGTT
TGGTTAATTAACCCGTGTCGGCTCCAGATCTGGCCTCCGCGCCGGGTTTTGGCGCCTCCCGCGGGCGCCC
CCCTCCTCACGGCGAGCGCTGCCACGTCAGACGAAGGGCGCAGCGAGCGTCCTGATCCTTCCGCCCGGAC
GCTCAGGACAGCGGCCCGCTGCTCATAAGACTCGGCCTTAGAACCCCAGTATCAGCAGAAGGACATTTTA
GGACGGGACTTGGGTGACTCTAGGGCACTGGTTTTCTTTCCAGAGAGCGGAACAGGCGAGGAAAAGTAGT
CCCTTCTCGGCGATTCTGCGGAGGGATCTCCGTGGGGCGGTGAACGCCGATGATTATATAAGGACGCGCC
GGGTGTGGCACAGCTAGTTCCGTCGCAGCCGGGATTTGGGTCGCGGTTCTTGTTTGTGGATCGCTGTGAT
CGTCACTTGGTGAGTAGCGGGCTGCTGGGCTGGCCGGGGCTTTCGTGGCCGCCGGGCCGCTCGGTGGGAC
GGAAGCGTGTGGAGAGACCGCCAAGGGCTGTAGTCTGGGTCCGCGAGCAAGGTTGCCCTGAACTGGGGGT
TGGGGGGAGCGCAGCAAAATGGCGGCTGTTCCCGAGTCTTGAATGGAAGACGCTTGTGAGGCGGGCTGTG
AGGTCGTTGAAACAAGGTGGGGGGCATGGTGGGCGGCAAGAACCCAAGGTCTTGAGGCCTTCGCTAATGC
GGGAAAGCTCTTATTCGGGTGAGATGGGCTGGGGCACCATCTGGGGACCCTGACGTGAAGTTTGTCACTG
ACTGGAGAACTCGGTTTGTCGTCTGTTGCGGGGGCGGCAGTTATGGCGGTGCCGTTGGGCAGTGCACCCG
TACCTTTGGGAGCGCGCGCCCTCGTCGTGTCGTGACGTCACCCGTTCTGTTGGCTTATAATGCAGGGTGG
GGCCACCTGCCGGTAGGTGTGCGGTAGGCTTTTCTCCGTCGCAGGACGCAGGGTTCGGGCCTAGGGTAGG
CTCTCCTGAATCGACAGGCGCCGGACCTCTGGTGAGGGGAGGGATAAGTGAGGCGTCAGTTTCTTTGGTC
GGTTTTATGTACCTATCTTCTTAAGTAGCTGAAGCTCCGGTTTTGAACTATGCGCTCGGGGTTGGCGAGT
GTGTTTTGTGAAGTTTTTTAGGCACCTTTTGAAATGTAATCATTTGGGTCAATATGTAATTTTCAGTGTT
AGACTAGTAAATTGTCCGCTAAATTCTGGCCGTTTTTGGCTTTTTTGTTAGACGAAGCTTGGGCTGCAGG
TCGACTCTAGAGGATCCCCGGGTACCGGTCGCCACCGCCGCCACCATGGATTACAAGGACGATGACGACA
AAATGGCACCGAAGAAGAAGCGGAAGGTCCGCGGAATGCAGACCGAAATCGAAGTCAGGGCAGACGACTG
GCTCATCAACACCGGACTGACCGGCTTCCTGAACATTGTGGGAAAAGAGAACGTCCGGATTGACGGGCAG
TCTATCTACTTCACCGCTGACCTCCTGGAAGATTTCGAAACTAAGTACTTTAACTTCTTCATCCAAGAGT
ACAAAGAAACTCTCTCATGGTACAAGATCGTCAGCTACAAAGAGACTATGGAGCAGTTCAGAATTGATGA
ATTCGCGTCCTTTGACGAAGTGGCCCTGGGGAACCTGAACAAGTACATGAAGGACGTCGTGAAGTTCTAT
CTGAAAAAGGCCAACTATATCAAAGTGTTCCCCTTGATTGACCCTAGCGCCAACGTGACCAAGTGGCTCG
AAAAGCTGAACACCATTAATCTGACCAAGAAGCAGAAATGGGATGAGGTCAAGGCTGACATTATTGAGGA
GGTCAAACAGACCTACACCCAACTCGACCTGATTATTGACTTCTGTGCCTCCGAAAAGGGACTGCAGTAC
CTGGGAGCCAAGAACCTGATCTATTCCGTCATTAACAAGGGCTGGAGCGGAGTCTCCTTCCTGTTCAAGC
AAACCAAGTTCATTGACCCGTATCTGGACTACAAGACGACCTTCGTGGATCCTGTGCTGGAGTACCTGGA
TACCGATCTGTCCAAGGCCAAGTACAACTGCTTCAACTGCAACCAGCCCATCAAGAACCTCAAGCTCGAC
CTCTCGTTCATGAATGACGTGGGCTTTGACACCGCCCGCAAGACTGCGCACGTCTGGGATTTCAACAACG
ATGTGGCCACTTGTCCAATCTGCCGGCTGATCTACTCATGCGTGCCTGCCGGGTTCACCTACGTGTATGG
AGAGGGAATGTTCGTGAACGACTCCTACGGCGTGGAAGAACTGCACAGAGTGAACGAACGGATGCGGAAC
AGCATCCTGAGGTTTAACAAGGACGGTATCAATTCCACCAACACTTACCGCGCGCTTGTGGAGTCCATTA
CCATGGAACACGAAAACAACAGACGCTACGAATTGGCTGACATCCAGCTCGTGCGATACGAGAACGAGCA
TTACCGGTTCAATCTGTTGTCAAAGAAGATGCTTCACATCGTGAACGATTCCAAGGGTATCCTGAAGTCG
CTGATACGCTGCGGTTACAAGGAGGGGAACCTCAACGTGAACCTCTACAAGGAAGTGATCCAGCATCTGA
TGAACAACGAAAACCTCTTCACCCTTATCCACAAGTTGATCTACTACAAGCAGACCAGCGTGAACGGCCT
GTACTACAACATGGGCCACGTGTCCGGAATCCTGGATATCAACACCAAGTTCCTGAAAGAAATGGAGGTC
ATGACGAACATCTCACAGAACCAGCTGTGGTTCGTGCAAAATTGTGGCAAAGAATTCAAGGAGGGTTACG
TGAAGAAGAAGTCCGAGAACAAGATCTCCGGAATCACTTACAAGCTGCTGAATTCGCTGAAGGTCAACGA
CAAGGACGGATTCATGGACACCCTGCTGAACTCCTACTCGTACCTGTCCATGCCGATCCCCGACGTGTTC
ATCAAGATGTTCTCCAACAACGAAGCCTTCAAGAGCGTGGGCTACGCTTTTATGCTTGGCGTGGGTGGAG
AAAAGACTAAGAAGGAAGATGGGGGCAACACCGATGAGAAGTGAGAATTCGATATCAAGCTTATCGATAA
TCAACCTCTGGATTACAAAATTTGTGAAAGATTGACTGGTATTCTTAACTATGTTGCTCCTTTTACGCTA
TGTGGATACGCTGCTTTAATGCCTTTGTATCATGCTATTGCTTCCCGTATGGCTTTCATTTTCTCCTCCT
TGTATAAATCCTGGTTGCTGTCTCTTTATGAGGAGTTGTGGCCCGTTGTCAGGCAACGTGGCGTGGTGTG
CACTGTGTTTGCTGACGCAACCCCCACTGGTTGGGGCATTGCCACCACCTGTCAGCTCCTTTCCGGGACT
TTCGCTTTCCCCCTCCCTATTGCCACGGCGGAACTCATCGCCGCCTGCCTTGCCCGCTGCTGGACAGGGG
CTCGGCTGTTGGGCACTGACAATTCCGTGGTGTTGTCGGGGAAATCATCGTCCTTTCCTTGGCTGCTCGC
CTGTGTTGCCACCTGGATTCTGCGCGGGACGTCCTTCTGCTACGTCCCTTCGGCCCTCAATCCAGCGGAC
CTTCCTTCCCGCGGCCTGCTGCCGGCTCTGCGGCCTCTTCCGCGTCTTCGCCTTCGCCCTCAGACGAGTC
GGATCTCCCTTTGGGCCGCCTCCCCGCATCGATACCGTCGACCTCGAGACCTAGAAAAACATGGAGCAAT
CACAAGTAGCAATACAGCAGCTACCAATGCTGATTGTGCCTGGCTAGAAGCACAAGAGGAGGAGGAGGTG
GGTTTTCCAGTCACACCTCAGGTACCTTTAAGACCAATGACTTACAAGGCAGCTGTAGATCTTAGCCACT
TTTTAAAAGAAAAGGGGGGACTGGAAGGGCTAATTCACTCCCAACGAAGACAAGATATCCTTGATCTGTG
GATCTACCACACACAAGGCTACTTCCCTGATTGGCAGAACTACACACCAGGGCCAGGGATCAGATATCCA
CTGACCTTTGGATGGTGCTACAAGCTAGTACCAGTTGAGCAAGAGAAGGTAGAAGAAGCCAATGAAGGAG
AGAACACCCGCTTGTTACACCCTGTGAGCCTGCATGGGATGGATGACCCGGAGAGAGAAGTATTAGAGTG
GAGGTTTGACAGCCGCCTAGCATTTCATCACATGGCCCGAGAGCTGCATCCGGACTGTACTGGGTCTCTC
TGGTTAGACCAGATCTGAGCCTGGGAGCTCTCTGGCTAACTAGGGAACCCACTGCTTAAGCCTCAATAAA
GCTTGCCTTGAGTGCTTCAAGTAGTGTGTGCCCGTCTGTTGTGTGACTCTGGTAACTAGAGATCCCTCAG
ACCCTTTTAGTCAGTGTGGAAAATCTCTAGCAGGGCCCGTTTAAACCCGCTGATCAGCCTCGACTGTGCC
TTCTAGTTGCCAGCCATCTGTTGTTTGCCCCTCCCCCGTGCCTTCCTTGACCCTGGAAGGTGCCACTCCC
ACTGTCCTTTCCTAATAAAATGAGGAAATTGCATCGCATTGTCTGAGTAGGTGTCATTCTATTCTGGGGG
GTGGGGTGGGGCAGGACAGCAAGGGGGAGGATTGGGAAGACAATAGCAGGCATGCTGGGGATGCGGTGGG
CTCTATGGCTTCTGAGGCGGAAAGAACCAGCTGGGGCTCTAGGGGGTATCCCC
[124 nt withheld, positions 7264-7387]
C
[91 nt withheld, positions 7389-7479]
A
[49 nt withheld, positions 7481-7529]
CCTTTGACGTTGGAGTCCACGTTCTTT
[37 nt withheld, positions 7557-7593]
ACCCTATCTCGGTCTATTCTTTTGATTTATAAGGGATTTTGCCGATTTCGGCCTATTGGTTAAAAAATGA
GCTGATTTAACAAAAATTTAACGCGAATTAATTCTGTGGAATGTGTGTCAGTTAGGGTGTGGAAAGTCCC
CAGGCTCCCCAGCAGGCAGAAGTATGCAAAGCATGCATCTCAATTAGTCAGCAACCAGGTGTGGAAAGTC
CCCAGGCTCCCCAGCAGGCAGAAGTATGCAAAGCATGCATCTCAATTAGTCAGCAACCATAGTCCCGCCC
CTAACTCCGCCCATCCCGCCCCTAACTCCGCCCAGTTCCGCCCATTCTCCGCCCCATGGCTGACTAATTT
TTTTTATTTATGCAGAGGCCGAGGCCGCCTCTGCCTCTGAGCTATTCCAGAAGTAGTGAGGAGGCTTTTT
TGGAGGCCTAGGCTTTTGCAAAAAGCTCCCGGGAGCTTGTATATCCATTTTCGGATCTGATCAGCACGTG
TTGACAATTAATCATCGGCATAGTATATCGGCATAGTATAATACGACAAGGTGAGGAACTAAACCATGGC
CAAGTTGACCAGTGCCGTTCCGGTGCTCACCGCGCGCGACGTCGCCGGAGCGGTCGAGTTCTGGACCGAC
CGGCTCGGGTTCTCCCGGGACTTCGTGGAGGACGACTTCGCCGGTGTGGTCCGGGACGACGTGACCCTGT
TCATCAGCGCGGTCCAGGACCAGGTGGTGCCGGACAACACCCTGGCCTGGGTGTGGGTGCGCGGCCTGGA
CGAGCTGTACGCCGAGTGGTCGGAGGTCGTGTCCACGAACTTCCGGGACGCCTCCGGGCCGGCCATGACC
GAGATCGGCGAGCAGCCGTGGGGGCGGGAGTTCGCCCTGCGCGACCCGGCCGGCAACTGCGTGCACTTCG
TGGCCGAGGAGCAGGACTGACACGTGCTACGAGATTTCGATTCCACCGCCGCCTTCTATGAAAGGTTGGG
CTTCGGAATCGTTTTCCGGGACGCCGGCTGGATGATCCTCCAGCGCGGGGATCTCATGCTGGAGTTCTTC
GCCCACCCCAACTTGTTTATTGCAGCTTATAATGGTTACAAATAAAGCAATAGCATCACAAATTTCACAA
ATAAAGCATTTTTTTCACTGCATTCTAGTTGTGGTTTGTCCAAACTCATCAATGTATCTTATCATGTCTG
TATACCGTCGACCTCTAGCTAGAGCTTGGCGTAATCATGGTCATAGCTGTTTCCTGTGTGAAATTGTTAT
CCGCTCACAATTCCACACAACATACGAGCCGGAAGCATAAAGTGTAAAGCCTGGGGTGCCTAATGAGTGA
GCTAACTCACATTAATTGCGTTGCGCTCACTGCCCGCTTTCCAGTCGGGAAACCTGTCGTGCCAGCTGCA
TTAATGAATCGGCCAACGCGCGGGGAGAGGCGGTTTGCGTATTGGGCGCTCTTCCGCTTCCTCGCTCACT
GACTCGCTGCGCTCGGTCGTTCGGCTGCGGCGAGCGGTATCAGCTCACTCAAAGGCGGTAATACGGTTAT
CCACAGAATCAGGGGATAACGCAGGAAAGAACATGTGAGCAAAAGGCCAGCAAAAGGCCAGGAACCGTAA
AAAGGCCGCGTTGCTGGCGTTTTTCCATAGGCTCCGCCCCCCTGACGAGCATCACAAAAATCGACGCTCA
AGTCAGAGGTGGCGAAACCCGACAGGACTATAAAGATACCAGGCGTTTCCCCCTGGAAGCTCCCTCGTGC
GCTCTCCTGTTCCGACCCTGCCGCTTACCGGATACCTGTCCGCCTTTCTCCCTTCGGGAAGCGTGGCGCT
TTCTCATAGCTCACGCTGTAGGTATCTCAGTTCGGTGTAGGTCGTTCGCTCCAAGCTGGGCTGTGTGCAC
GAACCCCCCGTTCAGCCCGACCGCTGCGCCTTATCCGGTAACTATCGTCTTGAGTCCAACCCGGTAAGAC
ACGACTTATCGCCACTGGCAGCAGCCACTGGTAACAGGATTAGCAGAGCGAGGTATGTAGGCGGTGCTAC
AGAGTTCTTGAAGTGGTGGCCTAACTACGGCTACACTAGAAGAACAGTATTTGGTATCTGCGCTCTGCTG
AAGCCAGTTACCTTCGGAAAAAGAGTTGGTAGCTCTTGATCCGGCAAACAAACCACCGCTGGTAGCGGTG
GTTTTTTTGTTTGCAAGCAGCAGATTACGCGCAGAAAAAAAGGATCTCAAGAAGATCCTTTGATCTTTTC
TACGGGGTCTGACGCTCAGTGGAACGAAAACTCACGTTAAGGGATTTTGGTCATGAGATTATCAAAAAGG
ATCTTCACCTAGATCCTTTTAAATTAAAAATGAAGTTTTAAATCAATCTAAAGTATATATGAGTAAACTT
GGTCTGACAGTTACCAATGCTTAATCAGTGAGGCACCTATCTCAGCGATCTGTCTATTTCGTTCATCCAT
AGTTGCCTGACTCCCCGTCGTGTAGATAACTACGATACGGGAGGGCTTACCATCTGGCCCCAGTGCTGCA
ATGATACCGCGAGACCCACGCTCACCGGCTCCAGATTTATCAGCAATAAACCAGCCAGCCGGAAGGGCCG
AGCGCAGAAGTGGTCCTGCAACTTTATCCGCCTCCATCCAGTCTATTAATTGTTGCCGGGAAGCTAGAGT
AAGTAGTTCGCCAGTTAATAGTTTGCGCAACGTTGTTGCCATTGCTACAGGCATCGTGGTGTCACGCTCG
TCGTTTGGTATGGCTTCATTCAGCTCCGGTTCCCAACGATCAAGGCGAGTTACATGATCCCCCATGTTGT
GCAAAAAAGCGGTTAGCTCCTTCGGTCCTCCGATCGTTGTCAGAAGTAAGTTGGCCGCAGTGTTATCACT
CATGGTTATGGCAGCACTGCATAATTCTCTTACTGTCATGCCATCCGTAAGATGCTTTTCTGTGACTGGT
GAGTACTCAACCAAGTCATTCTGAGAATAGTGTATGCGGCGACCGAGTTGCTCTTGCCCGGCGTCAATAC
GGGATAATACCGCGCCACATAGCAGAACTTTAAAAGTGCTCATCATTGGAAAACGTTCTTCGGGGCGAAA
ACTCTCAAGGATCTTACCGCTGTTGAGATCCAGTTCGATGTAACCCACTCGTGCACCCAACTGATCTTCA
GCATCTTTTACTTTCACCAGCGTTTCTGGGTGAGCAAAAACAGGAAGGCAAAATGCCGCAAAAAAGGGAA
TAAGGGCGACACGGAAATGTTGAATACTCATACTCTTCCTTTTTCAATATTATTGAAGCATTTATCAGGG
TTATTGTCTCATGAGCGGATACATATTTGAATGTATTTAGAAAAATAAACAAATAGGGGTTCCGCGCACA
TTTCCCCGAAAAGTGCCACCTGAC
Features (pLannotate 1.2.2; 30 found; start..end, strand, type, name):
     31..83      -  misc_feature   bom (fragment): basis of mobility region from pBR322
    238..617     +  enhancer       CMV enhancer: human cytomegalovirus immediate early enhancer
    618..817     +  promoter       CMV promoter: human cytomegalovirus (CMV) immediate early promoter
    835..1015    +  LTR            5' LTR (truncated): truncated 5' long terminal repeat (LTR) from HIV-1
   1062..1187    +  misc_feature   HIV-1 Ψ: packaging signal of human immunodeficiency virus type 1
   1171..1534    +  CDS            HIV-1 gag (fragment): gag protein from human immunodeficiency virus 1; gag
   1680..1913    +  misc_feature   RRE: The Rev response element (RRE) of HIV-1 allows for Rev-dependent mRNA export from the nucleus to the cytoplasm.
   2290..2390    +  CDS            Rev (fragment): human immunodeficiency virus 1 (HIV-1) Rev protein; rev; enhances nuclear export of unspliced and incompletely spliced viral mRNAs
   2440..2557    +  misc_feature   cPPT/CTS: central polypurine tract and central termination sequence of HIV-1
   2622..3833    +  promoter       UbC promoter: human ubiquitin C promoter
   3844..3877    -  misc_feature   MCS (fragment): pUC18/19 multiple cloning site
   5645..5669    +  misc_feature   MCS (fragment): pBluescript multiple cloning site
   5669..6257    +  misc_feature   WPRE: woodchuck hepatitis virus posttranscriptional regulatory element
   6194..6775    +  CDS            nef (fragment): NEF_HV1H2 - Experimental evidence at protein level: Swiss-Prot protein existence level 1. Extracellular Nef protein targets CD4(+) T-lymphocytes for apoptosis by interacting with CXCR4 surface receptors. From Human immunodeficiency virus type 1 group M subtype B (isolate HXB2) (HIV-1).
   6782..6962    +  LTR            5' LTR (truncated): truncated 5' long terminal repeat (LTR) from HIV-1
   6994..7218    +  polyA_signal   bGH poly(A) signal: bovine growth hormone polyadenylation signal
   7222..7243    +  promoter       SV40 promoter (fragment): SV40 enhancer and early promoter
   7264..7692    +  rep_origin     f1 ori (sequence partly withheld): f1 bacteriophage origin of replication; arrow indicates direction of (+) strand synthesis
   7706..8035    +  promoter       SV40 promoter: SV40 enhancer and early promoter
   8083..8130    +  promoter       EM7 promoter: synthetic bacterial promoter&nbsp
   8149..8523    +  CDS            BleoR: antibiotic-binding protein; Sh ble from Streptoalloteichus hindustanus; confers resistance to bleomycin, phleomycin, and Zeocin™
   8533..8658    +  CDS            ble (fragment): BLE_KLEPN - Experimental evidence at protein level: Swiss-Prot protein existence level 1. Binding protein with a strong affinity to the bleomycin family of antibiotics. Binds to CL990; an antimitotic-antibiotic compound. From Klebsiella pneumoniae.
   8653..8774    +  polyA_signal   SV40 poly(A) signal: SV40 polyadenylation signal
   8845..8867    -  protein_bind   lac operator (fragment): The lac repressor binds to the lac operator to inhibit transcription in E. coli. This inhibition can be relieved by adding lactose or isopropyl-β-D-thiogalactopyranoside (IPTG). lac repressor encoded by lacI
   8871..8901    -  promoter       lac promoter: promoter for the E. coli lac operon
   8916..8937    -  protein_bind   CAP binding site: CAP binding activates transcription in the presence of cAMP. E. coli catabolite activator protein
   8950..9042    -  CDS            lacI (fragment): lac repressor; lacI; The lac repressor binds to the lac operator to inhibit transcription in E. coli. This inhibition can be relieved by adding lactose or isopropyl-β-D-thiogalactopyranoside (IPTG).
   9225..9813    -  rep_origin     ori: high-copy-number ColE1/pMB1/pBR322/pUC origin of replication
   9984..10844   -  CDS            AmpR: β-lactamase; bla; confers resistance to ampicillin, carbenicillin, and related antibiotics
  10845..10949   -  promoter       AmpR promoter: bla
