[The description below was written by a language model from this plasmid's Addgene catalogue record and pLannotate feature annotations shown in this document.]
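Description:
pLenti-LmoCas8b2 is a roughly 11 kb HIV-1-derived lentiviral transfer plasmid built on the FUGW backbone for expressing the Cas8b2 subunit of the Listeria monocytogenes type I-B CRISPR-Cas system in mammalian cells. It is maintained in E. coli through a high-copy ColE1/pUC-type origin and an ampicillin resistance gene. An f1 origin is also present. Outside the viral region, the backbone carries a bleomycin/Zeocin resistance gene under tandem SV40 and EM7 promoters. Because this cassette lies beyond the 3' LTR, it would not be packaged into virus, so the transferred genome has no annotated selectable marker or reporter.

The viral portion begins with a CMV enhancer/promoter fused to a truncated 5' LTR, an arrangement that drives genomic RNA production in packaging cells. It is followed by the Ψ packaging signal with a gag fragment, the Rev response element for nuclear export of the unspliced RNA, and the cPPT/CTS, which aids transduction. The internal human ubiquitin C promoter then drives the 1,749 bp LmoCas8b2 insert, which the catalogue entry says carries an N-terminal Flag epitope and nuclear localisation signal. The automated feature table leaves this region between the promoter and the WPRE unannotated, so the coding sequence and tags are known only from the catalogue fields. The WPRE downstream enhances transcript expression, and the cassette ends with a truncated 3' LTR followed by a bGH polyadenylation signal.

The construct is used to deliver one tagged, nuclear-targeted subunit of a type I CRISPR effector complex, and the associated work concerns targeted transcriptional modulation in human cells. The other complex components and the CRISPR RNA are not encoded here.
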