Addgene plasmid #126488: pLenti-LmoCas8b2
Purpose: Encodes lentivirus expression of L. monocytogenes CRISPR Type I-B Flag-Cas8b2 driven by hUbC promoter
Depositing lab: Charles Gersbach. Depositing organization: Duke University. Publication: Targeted transcriptional modulation with type I CRISPR-Cas systems in human cells. Pickar-Oliver A, Black JB, Lewis MM, Mutchnick KJ, Klann TS, Gilcrest KA, Sitton MJ, Nelson CE, Barrera A, Bartelt LC, Reddy TE, Beisel CL, Barrangou R, Gersbach CA. Nat Biotechnol. 2019 Sep 23. pii: 10.1038/s41587-019-0235-7. doi: 10.1038/s41587-019-0235-7. PubMed 31548729.
Backbone
  Vector backbone: FUGW
  Total vector size (bp): 10965
  Vector type: Mammalian Expression, Lentiviral, CRISPR
Growth in bacteria
  Bacterial resistance: Ampicillin, 100 μg/mL
  Growth temperature: 37°C
  Growth strain: NEB Stable
  Copy number: High Copy
Gene/Insert
  Gene/Insert name: LmoCas8b2
  Insert size (bp): 1749
  Promoter: hUbC
  Tag / fusion protein: Flag, NLS (N terminal on insert)
  Cloning method: Gibson Cloning
  Sequencing primers: 5′ GCTCCGGTTTTGAACTATGCG
Terms and licenses: Academic/Nonprofit Terms; Industry Terms: Not Available to Industry
How to cite: pLenti-LmoCas8b2 was a gift from Charles Gersbach (Addgene plasmid # 126488 ; http://n2t.net/addgene:126488 ; RRID:Addgene_126488)
