>Addgene plasmid #126488 | pLenti-LmoCas8b2 | depositor partial sequence | sequence record 241879 | Flag-LmoCas8b2
ATGGATTACAAGGACGATGACGACAAAATGGCACCGAAGAAGAAGCGGAAGGTCCGCGGAATGCAGACCG
AAATCGAAGTCAGGGCAGACGACTGGCTCATCAACACCGGACTGACCGGCTTCCTGAACATTGTGGGAAA
AGAGAACGTCCGGATTGACGGGCAGTCTATCTACTTCACCGCTGACCTCCTGGAAGATTTCGAAACTAAG
TACTTTAACTTCTTCATCCAAGAGTACAAAGAAACTCTCTCATGGTACAAGATCGTCAGCTACAAAGAGA
CTATGGAGCAGTTCAGAATTGATGAATTCGCGTCCTTTGACGAAGTGGCCCTGGGGAACCTGAACAAGTA
CATGAAGGACGTCGTGAAGTTCTATCTGAAAAAGGCCAACTATATCAAAGTGTTCCCCTTGATTGACCCT
AGCGCCAACGTGACCAAGTGGCTCGAAAAGCTGAACACCATTAATCTGACCAAGAAGCAGAAATGGGATG
AGGTCAAGGCTGACATTATTGAGGAGGTCAAACAGACCTACACCCAACTCGACCTGATTATTGACTTCTG
TGCCTCCGAAAAGGGACTGCAGTACCTGGGAGCCAAGAACCTGATCTATTCCGTCATTAACAAGGGCTGG
AGCGGAGTCTCCTTCCTGTTCAAGCAAACCAAGTTCATTGACCCGTATCTGGACTACAAGACGACCTTCG
TGGATCCTGTGCTGGAGTACCTGGATACCGATCTGTCCAAGGCCAAGTACAACTGCTTCAACTGCAACCA
GCCCATCAAGAACCTCAAGCTCGACCTCTCGTTCATGAATGACGTGGGCTTTGACACCGCCCGCAAGACT
GCGCACGTCTGGGATTTCAACAACGATGTGGCCACTTGTCCAATCTGCCGGCTGATCTACTCATGCGTGC
CTGCCGGGTTCACCTACGTGTATGGAGAGGGAATGTTCGTGAACGACTCCTACGGCGTGGAAGAACTGCA
CAGAGTGAACGAACGGATGCGGAACAGCATCCTGAGGTTTAACAAGGACGGTATCAATTCCACCAACACT
TACCGCGCGCTTGTGGAGTCCATTACCATGGAACACGAAAACAACAGACGCTACGAATTGGCTGACATCC
AGCTCGTGCGATACGAGAACGAGCATTACCGGTTCAATCTGTTGTCAAAGAAGATGCTTCACATCGTGAA
CGATTCCAAGGGTATCCTGAAGTCGCTGATACGCTGCGGTTACAAGGAGGGGAACCTCAACGTGAACCTC
TACAAGGAAGTGATCCAGCATCTGATGAACAACGAAAACCTCTTCACCCTTATCCACAAGTTGATCTACT
ACAAGCAGACCAGCGTGAACGGCCTGTACTACAACATGGGCCACGTGTCCGGAATCCTGGATATCAACAC
CAAGTTCCTGAAAGAAATGGAGGTCATGACGAACATCTCACAGAACCAGCTGTGGTTCGTGCAAAATTGT
GGCAAAGAATTCAAGGAGGGTTACGTGAAGAAGAAGTCCGAGAACAAGATCTCCGGAATCACTTACAAGC
TGCTGAATTCGCTGAAGGTCAACGACAAGGACGGATTCATGGACACCCTGCTGAACTCCTACTCGTACCT
GTCCATGCCGATCCCCGACGTGTTCATCAAGATGTTCTCCAACAACGAAGCCTTCAAGAGCGTGGGCTAC
GCTTTTATGCTTGGCGTGGGTGGAGAAAAGACTAAGAAGGAAGATGGGGGCAACACCGATGAGAAGTGA
